>Addgene plasmid #43714 | III-TGTT | depositor partial sequence | sequence record 58979 | III-TGTT sequence 426 bps
CGTCTCGGCTCACCCCAGAGCAGGTCGTGGCCATTGCCTCGAATGGAGGGGGCAAACAGGCGTTGGAAAC
CGTACAACGATTGCTGCCGGTGCTGTGCCAAGCGCACGGACTGACCCCAGAGCAGGTCGTGGCAATCGCG
AGCAATAACGGCGGAAAACAGGCTTTGGAAACGGTGCAGAGGCTCCTTCCAGTGCTGTGCCAAGCGCACG
GCCTCACCCCAGAGCAGGTCGTGGCCATTGCCTCGAATGGAGGGGGCAAACAGGCGTTGGAAACCGTACA
ACGATTGCTGCCGGTGCTGTGCCAAGCGCACGGATTAACCCCAGAGCAGGTCGTGGCCATTGCCTCGAAT
GGAGGGGGCAAACAGGCGTTGGAAACCGTACAACGATTGCTGCCGGTGCTGTGCCAAGCGCACGGACTCA
GAGACG
