>Addgene plasmid #43714 | III-TGTT | addgene partial sequence | sequence record 61769 | M13-F20 5'-TGTAAAACGACGGCCAGT-3'
TTGGGCGATTGGGCCCTCTGATGCATGCTCGAGCGGCCGCCAGTGTGATGGATATCTGCAGAATTCGCCC
TTGATGCCGTCCTAGCGCGTCTCGGCTCACCCCAGAGCAGGTCGTGGCCATTGCCTCGAATGGAGGGGGC
AAACAGGCGTTGGAAACCGTACAACGATTGCTGCCGGTGCTGTGCCAAGCGCACGGACTGACCCCAGAGC
AGGTCGTGGCAATCGCGAGCAATAACGGCGGAAAACAGGCTTTGGAAACGGTGCAGAGGCTCCTTCCAGT
GCTGTGCCAAGCGCACGGCCTCACCCCAGAGCAGGTCGTGGCCATTGCCTCGAATGGAGGGGGCAAACAG
GCGTTGGAAACCGTACAACGATTGCTGCCGGTGCTGTGCCAAGCGCACGGATTAACCCCAGAGCAGGTCG
TGGCCATTGCCTCGAATGGAGGGGGCAAACAGGCGTTGGAAACCGTACAACGATTGCTGCCGGTGCTGTG
CCAAGCGCACGGACTCAGAGACGTGGGCACAGGAAAGATACTTAAGGGCGAATTCCAGCACACTGGCGGC
CGTTACTAGTGGATCCGAGCTCGGTACCAAGCTTGATGCATAGCTTGAGTATTCTATAGTGTCACCTAAA
TAGCTTGGCGTAATCATGGTCATAGCTGTTTCCTGTGTGAAATTGTTATCCGCTCACAATTCCACACAAC
ATACGAGCCGGAAGCATAAAGTGTAAAGCCTGGGGTGCCTAATGAGTGAGCTAACTCACATTAATTGCGT
TGCGCTCACTGCCCGCTTTCCAGTCGGGAAACCTGTCGTGCCAGCTGCATTAATGAATCGGCCAAC
