[The description below was written by a language model from this plasmid's Addgene catalogue record.]
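Description:
III-TGTT is a bacterial cloning plasmid built on the commercial pCRII-TOPO backbone (about 4 kb without insert), into which a 426 bp synthetic insert was introduced by TOPO cloning. It is a high-copy plasmid maintained in E. coli, and the record lists both ampicillin and kanamycin resistance, consistent with the dual markers carried by this TOPO vector family. The listed sequencing primers, T7 on the 5′ side and M13 reverse on the 3′ side, show that these standard priming sites flank the insert and can be used to verify it. No feature table is provided, so the exact positions and orientation of backbone elements relative to the insert cannot be stated.

The insert is described only by its name and as synthetic, and the record does not spell out its composition. The associated publication describes a TALEN genome-editing system for generating human stem cell-based disease models. In that context, the name suggests a pre-assembled module from a TALE repeat library. "TGTT" plausibly denotes the four DNA bases recognised by a block of four repeat units, and "III" plausibly denotes the block's position in the ordered assembly. An insert of roughly 426 bp would fit four TALE repeats of about 34 amino acids each, but this reading is an inference rather than something the catalogue fields state. The plasmid has no expression function recorded and appears to be a storage and source vector, from which the module would be taken and combined with other library members to build a custom TALE DNA-binding array in a nuclease expression vector.
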