Addgene plasmid #43714: III-TGTT
Depositing lab: Chad Cowan & Kiran Musunuru. Depositing organization: Harvard University. Publication: A TALEN Genome-Editing System for Generating Human Stem Cell-Based Disease Models. Ding Q, Lee YK, Schaefer EA, Peters DT, Veres A, Kim K, Kuperwasser N, Motola DL, Meissner TB, Hendriks WT, Trevisan M, Gupta RM, Moisan A, Banks E, Friesen M, Schinzel RT, Xia F, Tang A, Xia Y, Figueroa E, Wann A, Ahfeldt T, Daheron L, Zhang F, Rubin LL, Peng LF, Chung RT, Musunuru K, Cowan CA. Cell Stem Cell. 2012 Dec 12. pii: S1934-5909(12)00645-5. doi: 10.1016/j.stem.2012.11.011. PubMed 23246482.
Backbone
  Vector backbone: pCRII-TOPO
  Backbone manufacturer: Invitrogen
  Backbone size w/o insert (bp): 3973
  Vector type: Bacterial Cloning
Growth in bacteria
  Bacterial resistance: Ampicillin and Kanamycin, 100 & 50 μg/mL
  Growth temperature: 37°C
  Growth strain: Top10
  Copy number: High Copy
Gene/Insert
  Gene/Insert name: III-TGTT
  Species: Synthetic
  Insert size (bp): 426
  Cloning method: TOPO Cloning
  Sequencing primers: 5′ T7; 3′ M13-rev
Terms and licenses: Academic/Nonprofit Terms; Industry Terms: Not Available to Industry
How to cite: III-TGTT was a gift from Chad Cowan & Kiran Musunuru (Addgene plasmid # 43714 ; http://n2t.net/addgene:43714 ; RRID:Addgene_43714)
